>Addgene plasmid #143781 | TFORF1275 | addgene full sequence | sequence record 391569 | Addgene NGS Result
TTAATGTAGTCTTATGCAATACTCTTGTAGTCTTGCAACATGGTAACGATGAGTTAGCAACATGCCTTAC
AAGGAGAGAAAAAGCACCGTGCATGCCGATTGGTGGAAGTAAGGTGGTACGATCGTGCCTTATTAGGAAG
GCAACAGACGGGTCTGACATGGATTGGACGAACCACTGAATTGCCGCATTGCAGAGATATTGTATTTAAG
TGCCTAGCTCGATACATAAACGGGTCTCTCTGGTTAGACCAGATCTGAGCCTGGGAGCTCTCTGGCTAAC
TAGGGAACCCACTGCTTAAGCCTCAATAAAGCTTGCCTTGAGTGCTTCAAGTAGTGTGTGCCCGTCTGTT
GTGTGACTCTGGTAACTAGAGATCCCTCAGACCCTTTTAGTCAGTGTGGAAAATCTCTAGCAGTGGCGCC
CGAACAGGGACTTGAAAGCGAAAGGGAAACCAGAGGAGCTCTCTCGACGCAGGACTCGGCTTGCTGAAGC
GCGCACGGCAAGAGGCGAGGGGCGGCGACTGGTGAGTACGCCAAAAATTTTGACTAGCGGAGGCTAGAAG
GAGAGAGATGGGTGCGAGAGCGTCAGTATTAAGCGGGGGAGAATTAGATCGCGATGGGAAAAAATTCGGT
TAAGGCCAGGGGGAAAGAAAAAATATAAATTAAAACATATAGTATGGGCAAGCAGGGAGCTAGAACGATT
CGCAGTTAATCCTGGCCTGTTAGAAACATCAGAAGGCTGTAGACAAATACTGGGACAGCTACAACCATCC
CTTCAGACAGGATCAGAAGAACTTAGATCATTATATAATACAGTAGCAACCCTCTATTGTGTGCATCAAA
GGATAGAGATAAAAGACACCAAGGAAGCTTTAGACAAGATAGAGGAAGAGCAAAACAAAAGTAAGACCAC
CGCACAGCAAGCGGCCGCTGATCTTCAGACCTGGAGGAGGAGATATGAGGGACAATTGGAGAAGTGAATT
ATATAAATATAAAGTAGTAAAAATTGAACCATTAGGAGTAGCACCCACCAAGGCAAAGAGAAGAGTGGTG
CAGAGAGAAAAAAGAGCAGTGGGAATAGGAGCTTTGTTCCTTGGGTTCTTGGGAGCAGCAGGAAGCACTA
TGGGCGCAGCGTCAATGACGCTGACGGTACAGGCCAGACAATTATTGTCTGGTATAGTGCAGCAGCAGAA
CAATTTGCTGAGGGCTATTGAGGCGCAACAGCATCTGTTGCAACTCACAGTCTGGGGCATCAAGCAGCTC
CAGGCAAGAATCCTGGCTGTGGAAAGATACCTAAAGGATCAACAGCTCCTGGGGATTTGGGGTTGCTCTG
GAAAACTCATTTGCACCACTGCTGTGCCTTGGAATGCTAGTTGGAGTAATAAATCTCTGGAACAGATTTG
GAATCACACGACCTGGATGGAGTGGGACAGAGAAATTAACAATTACACAAGCTTAATACACTCCTTAATT
GAAGAATCGCAAAACCAGCAAGAAAAGAATGAACAAGAATTATTGGAATTAGATAAATGGGCAAGTTTGT
GGAATTGGTTTAACATAACAAATTGGCTGTGGTATATAAAATTATTCATAATGATAGTAGGAGGCTTGGT
AGGTTTAAGAATAGTTTTTGCTGTACTTTCTATAGTGAATAGAGTTAGGCAGGGATATTCACCATTATCG
TTTCAGACCCACCTCCCAACCCCGAGGGGACCCATGCATTGCATCTCAATTAGTCAGCAACCAGGTGTGG
AAAGTCCCCAGGCTCCCCAGCAGGCAGAAGTATGCAAAGCATGCGTCTCAATTAGTCAGCAACCATAGTC
CCGCCCCTAACTCCGCCCATCCCGCCCCTAACTCCGCCCAGTTCCGCCCATTCTCCGCCCCATGGCTGAC
TAATTTTTTTTATTTATGCAGAGGCCGAGGCCGCCTCGGCCTCTGAGCTATTCCAGAAGTAGTGAGGAGG
CTTTTTTGGAGGCCTAGGCTTTTGCAAAAAGCTTTCTAGAGGTACCACCGGAGCTTACCATGACCGAGTA
CAAGCCCACGGTGCGCCTCGCCACCCGCGACGACGTCCCCAGGGCCGTACGCACCCTCGCCGCCGCGTTC
GCCGACTACCCCGCCACGCGCCACACCGTCGATCCGGACCGCCACATCGAGCGGGTCACCGAGCTGCAAG
AACTCTTCCTCACGCGCGTCGGGCTCGACATCGGCAAGGTGTGGGTCGCGGACGACGGCGCCGCCGTGGC
GGTCTGGACCACGCCGGAGAGCGTCGAAGCGGGGGCGGTGTTCGCCGAGATCGGCCCGCGCATGGCCGAG
TTGAGCGGTTCCCGGCTGGCCGCGCAGCAACAGATGGAAGGCCTCCTGGCGCCGCACCGGCCCAAGGAGC
CCGCGTGGTTCCTGGCCACCGTCGGCGTCTCGCCCGACCACCAGGGCAAGGGTCTGGGCAGCGCCGTCGT
GCTCCCCGGAGTGGAGGCGGCCGAGCGCGCCGGGGTGCCCGCCTTCCTGGAGACCTCCGCGCCCCGCAAC
CTCCCCTTCTACGAGCGGCTCGGCTTCACCGTCACCGCCGACGTCGAGGTGCCCGAAGGACCGCGCACCT
GGTGCATGACCCGCAAGCCCGGTGCCAGTTAACGAATTCTAGATCTTGAGACAAATGGCAGTATTCATCC
ACAATTTTAAAAGAAAAGGGGGGATTGGGGGGTACAGTGCAGGGGAAAGAATAGTAGACATAATAGCAAC
AGACATACAAACTAAAGAATTACAAAAACAAATTACAAAAATTCAAAATTTTCGGGTTTATTACAGGGAC
AGCAGAGATCCACTTTGGCGCCGGCTCGAGGCCTGCAGGTGCAAAGATGGATAAAGTTTTAAACAGAGAG
GAATCTTTGCAGCTAATGGACCTTCTAGGTCTTGAAAGGAGTGGGAATTGGCTCCGGTGCCCGTCAGTGG
GCAGAGCGCACATCGCCCACAGTCCCCGAGAAGTTGGGGGGAGGGGTCGGCAATTGAACCGGTGCCTAGA
GAAGGTGGCGCGGGGTAAACTGGGAAAGTGATGTCGTGTACTGGCTCCGCCTTTTTCCCGAGGGTGGGGG
AGAACCGTATATAAGTGCAGTAGTCGCCGTGAACGTTCTTTTTCGCAACGGGTTTGCCGCCAGAACACAG
GTAAGTGCCGTGTGTGGTTCCCGCGGGCCTGGCCTCTTTACGGGTTATGGCCCTTGCGTGCCTTGAATTA
CTTCCACCTGGCTGCAGTACGTGATTCTTGATCCCGAGCTTCGGGTTGGAAGTGGGTGGGAGAGTTCGAG
GCCTTGCGCTTAAGGAGCCCCTTCGCCTCGTGCTTGAGTTGAGGCCTGGCCTGGGCGCTGGGGCCGCCGC
GTGCGAATCTGGTGGCACCTTCGCGCCTGTCTCGCTGCTTTCGATAAGTCTCTAGCCATTTAAAATTTTT
GATGACCTGCTGCGACGCTTTTTTTCTGGCAAGATAGTCTTGTAAATGCGGGCCAAGATCTGCACACTGG
TATTTCGGTTTTTGGGGCCGCGGGCGGCGACGGGGCCCGTGCGTCCCAGCGCACATGTTCGGCGAGGCGG
GGCCTGCGAGCGCGGCCACCGAGAATCGGACGGGGGTAGTCTCAAGCTGGCCGGCCTGCTCTGGTGCCTG
GCCTCGCGCCGCCGTGTATCGCCCCGCCCTGGGCGGCAAGGCTGGCCCGGTCGGCACCAGTTGCGTGAGC
GGAAAGATGGCCGCTTCCCGGCCCTGCTGCAGGGAGCTCAAAATGGAGGACGCGGCGCTCGGGAGAGCGG
GCGGGTGAGTCACCCACACAAAGGAAAAGGGCCTTTCCGTCCTCAGCCGTCGCTTCATGTGACTCCACGG
AGTACCGGGCGCCGTCCAGGCACCTCGATTAGTTCTCGAGCTTTTGGAGTACGTCGTCTTTAGGTTGGGG
GGAGGGGTTTTATGCGATGGAGTTTCCCCACACTGAGTGGGTGGAGACTGAAGTTAGGCCAGCTTGGCAC
TTGATGTAATTCTCCTTGGAATTTGCCCTTTTTGAGTTTGGATCTTGGTTCATTCTCAAGCCTCAGACAG
TGGTTCAAAGTTTTTTTCTTCCATTTCAGGTGTCGTGAGGCTAGCACCGCCACCATGCTCAGCCTCAGGG
AGCAACAGCTGCAGGTGTGGTTCAAGAATCGCCGCGCCAAACTAGCTCGGGAGCGGCGGCTCCAGCAGCA
GCCCCAGCGCGTCCCTGGGCAGAGAGGCCGAGGAGCCCGCGCTGCGCCCCTAGTCCCTGCAGCCTCTGCC
TCCGCACCTCAGCGGGGCCCCTCGGGAATCCTTCCAGCGGCGGAACCCACGATCTGCAGCCTCCACCAGG
CCTGGGGTGGCCCTGGGTGCAGAGCCCAGAAGGGCATCCCAGCTGCCCTGAGTCCAGGCCCTGGCCCGAT
CCCTGCCCCAATCCCAGGCCCAGCCCAGATCCCAGGCCCACTCCCTGGCTCAATTCCAGGCCCAATTCCA
GGCCCAGCTCAGATCCCAAGCCCGATCCCAGCCCCAATCCCAGGCCCAATTTCAGGCCCAGTCCAGATCC
CAGGCCCATTCCGTGGCCCAATCCCAGGCCCAATTTCAGGCCCAGCCCCGATCCCAGGCCCAATCTCAGG
CCCATTCTCAGGCCCAAACCCAGGCCCGATCCCAGGCCCAAACCCAGGCCCGATCCCAGGCCCAATCTCA
GGCCCGATCCCAGGCCCAATCTCAGTCCCGATCCCAGGCCCGATCCCAGGCCCAATCTCAGGCCCAATCT
CAGGCCCAAACCCAGGCCCGATCCCAGGCCCAATCCCAGGCCCAATCTCAGGCCCGAACCCAGGCCCGAT
CCCAGGCCCAATCTCAGGCCCGAACCCAGGCCTGATCCCAGGCCCAATCCCAGGCCCAATCTCAGGCCCA
GGCCCAATTATAGGCCCGATTCCCAGCCCAGCCCAGATCCCAGGCCCAGGCAGACTCCAAGGCCCAGGTC
CCATCTTAAGTCCTGGCCGGATGCGAAGCCCTGGCTCACTTCCAGGCCTAGCCCCGATTTTAGGCCCAGG
CTCAGGCCCAGGCTCAGGCTCAGTCCCAGCTCCAATCCCAGGCCCAGGATCACTCCCAGCCCCAGCCCCC
TTATGGCCTCAGAGCCCCGATGCCTCCGACTTCTTGCCAGACACCCAGTTATTCCCTCACTTCACAGAGC
TGCTCCTACCCCTAGACCCCTTGGAGGGATCCTCAGTCTCCACCATGACCTCTCAGTACCAAGAAGGGGA
TGACTCTATGGGCAAAAAACACTCAGGGTCTCAGCCCCAAGAGGAGGGTGGCTCTGTGAATGAAAATCAC
TCAGGCCCCAGGTTATTACTGGATTTATAGTAATGAACTAGTCCGTAACTTGAAAGTATTTCGATTTCTT
GGCTTTATATATCTTGTGGAAAGGACGAATGGTGGTTGTAATGTCGATACATACGCGTTAAGTCGACAAT
CAACCTCTGGATTACAAAATTTGTGAAAGATTGACTGGTATTCTTAACTATGTTGCTCCTTTTACGCTAT
GTGGATACGCTGCTTTAATGCCTTTGTATCATGCTATTGCTTCCCGTATGGCTTTCATTTTCTCCTCCTT
GTATAAATCCTGGTTGCTGTCTCTTTATGAGGAGTTGTGGCCCGTTGTCAGGCAACGTGGCGTGGTGTGC
ACTGTGTTTGCTGACGCAACCCCCACTGGTTGGGGCATTGCCACCACCTGTCAGCTCCTTTCCGGGACTT
TCGCTTTCCCCCTCCCTATTGCCACGGCGGAACTCATCGCCGCCTGCCTTGCCCGCTGCTGGACAGGGGC
TCGGCTGTTGGGCACTGACAATTCCGTGGTGTTGTCGGGGAAATCATCGTCCTTTCCTTGGCTGCTCGCC
TGTGTTGCCACCTGGATTCTGCGCGGGACGTCCTTCTGCTACGTCCCTTCGGCCCTCAATCCAGCGGACC
TTCCTTCCCGCGGCCTGCTGCCGGCTCTGCGGCCTCTTCCGCGTCTTCGCCTTCGCCCTCAGACGAGTCG
GATCTCCCTTTGGGCCGCCTCCCCGCGTCGACTTTAAGACCAATGACTTACAAGGCAGCTGTAGATCTTA
GCCACTTTTTAAAAGAAAAGGGGGGACTGGAAGGGCTAATTCACTCCCAACGAAGACAAGATCTGCTTTT
TGCTTGTACTGGGTCTCTCTGGTTAGACCAGATCTGAGCCTGGGAGCTCTCTGGCTAACTAGGGAACCCA
CTGCTTAAGCCTCAATAAAGCTTGCCTTGAGTGCTTCAAGTAGTGTGTGCCCGTCTGTTGTGTGACTCTG
GTAACTAGAGATCCCTCAGACCCTTTTAGTCAGTGTGGAAAATCTCTAGCAGTACGTATAGTAGTTCATG
TCATCTTATTATTCAGTATTTATAACTTGCAAAGAAATGAATATCAGAGAGTGAGAGGAACTTGTTTATT
GCAGCTTATAATGGTTACAAATAAAGCAATAGCATCACAAATTTCACAAATAAAGCATTTTTTTCACTGC
ATTCTAGTTGTGGTTTGTCCAAACTCATCAATGTATCTTATCATGTCTGGCTCTAGCTATCCCGCCCCTA
ACTCCGCCCATCCCGCCCCTAACTCCGCCCAGTTCCGCCCATTCTCCGCCCCATGGCTGACTAATTTTTT
TTATTTATGCAGAGGCCGAGGCCGCCTCGGCCTCTGAGCTATTCCAGAAGTAGTGAGGAGGCTTTTTTGG
AGGCCTAGGGACGTACCCAATTCGCCCTATAGTGAGTCGTATTACGCGCGCTCACTGGCCGTCGTTTTAC
AACGTCGTGACTGGGAAAACCCTGGCGTTACCCAACTTAATCGCCTTGCAGCACATCCCCCTTTCGCCAG
CTGGCGTAATAGCGAAGAGGCCCGCACCGATCGCCCTTCCCAACAGTTGCGCAGCCTGAATGGCGAATGG
G
[124 nt withheld, positions 6932-7055]
C
[91 nt withheld, positions 7057-7147]
A
[49 nt withheld, positions 7149-7197]
CCTTTGACGTTGGAGTCCACGTTCTTT
[37 nt withheld, positions 7225-7261]
ACCCTATCTCGGTCTATTCTTTTGATTTATAAGGGATTTTGCCGATTTCGGCCTATTGGTTAAAAAATGA
GCTGATTTAACAAAAATTTAACGCGAATTTTAACAAAATATTAACGCTTACAATTTAGGTGGCACTTTTC
GGGGAAATGTGCGCGGAACCCCTATTTGTTTATTTTTCTAAATACATTCAAATATGTATCCGCTCATGAG
ACAATAACCCTGATAAATGCTTCAATAATATTGAAAAAGGAAGAGTATGAGTATTCAACATTTCCGTGTC
GCCCTTATTCCCTTTTTTGCGGCATTTTGCCTTCCTGTTTTTGCTCACCCAGAAACGCTGGTGAAAGTAA
AAGATGCTGAAGATCAGTTGGGTGCACGAGTGGGTTACATCGAACTGGATCTCAACAGCGGTAAGATCCT
TGAGAGTTTTCGCCCCGAAGAACGTTTTCCAATGATGAGCACTTTTAAAGTTCTGCTATGTGGCGCGGTA
TTATCCCGTATTGACGCCGGGCAAGAGCAACTCGGTCGCCGCATACACTATTCTCAGAATGACTTGGTTG
AGTACTCACCAGTCACAGAAAAGCATCTTACGGATGGCATGACAGTAAGAGAATTATGCAGTGCTGCCAT
AACCATGAGTGATAACACTGCGGCCAACTTACTTCTGACAACGATCGGAGGACCGAAGGAGCTAACCGCT
TTTTTGCACAACATGGGGGATCATGTAACTCGCCTTGATCGTTGGGAACCGGAGCTGAATGAAGCCATAC
CAAACGACGAGCGTGACACCACGATGCCTGTAGCAATGGCAACAACGTTGCGCAAACTATTAACTGGCGA
ACTACTTACTCTAGCTTCCCGGCAACAATTAATAGACTGGATGGAGGCGGATAAAGTTGCAGGACCACTT
CTGCGCTCGGCCCTTCCGGCTGGCTGGTTTATTGCTGATAAATCTGGAGCCGGTGAGCGTGGGTCTCGCG
GTATCATTGCAGCACTGGGGCCAGATGGTAAGCCCTCCCGTATCGTAGTTATCTACACGACGGGGAGTCA
GGCAACTATGGATGAACGAAATAGACAGATCGCTGAGATAGGTGCCTCACTGATTAAGCATTGGTAACTG
TCAGACCAAGTTTACTCATATATACTTTAGATTGATTTAAAACTTCATTTTTAATTTAAAAGGATCTAGG
TGAAGATCCTTTTTGATAATCTCATGACCAAAATCCCTTAACGTGAGTTTTCGTTCCACTGAGCGTCAGA
CCCCGTAGAAAAGATCAAAGGATCTTCTTGAGATCCTTTTTTTCTGCGCGTAATCTGCTGCTTGCAAACA
AAAAAACCACCGCTACCAGCGGTGGTTTGTTTGCCGGATCAAGAGCTACCAACTCTTTTTCCGAAGGTAA
CTGGCTTCAGCAGAGCGCAGATACCAAATACTGTTCTTCTAGTGTAGCCGTAGTTAGGCCACCACTTCAA
GAACTCTGTAGCACCGCCTACATACCTCGCTCTGCTAATCCTGTTACCAGTGGCTGCTGCCAGTGGCGAT
AAGTCGTGTCTTACCGGGTTGGACTCAAGACGATAGTTACCGGATAAGGCGCAGCGGTCGGGCTGAACGG
GGGGTTCGTGCACACAGCCCAGCTTGGAGCGAACGACCTACACCGAACTGAGATACCTACAGCGTGAGCT
ATGAGAAAGCGCCACGCTTCCCGAAGGGAGAAAGGCGGACAGGTATCCGGTAAGCGGCAGGGTCGGAACA
GGAGAGCGCACGAGGGAGCTTCCAGGGGGAAACGCCTGGTATCTTTATAGTCCTGTCGGGTTTCGCCACC
TCTGACTTGAGCGTCGATTTTTGTGATGCTCGTCAGGGGGGCGGAGCCTATGGAAAAACGCCAGCAACGC
GGCCTTTTTACGGTTCCTGGCCTTTTGCTGGCCTTTTGCTCACATGTTCTTTCCTGCGTTATCCCCTGAT
TCTGTGGATAACCGTATTACCGCCTTTGAGTGAGCTGATACCGCTCGCCGCAGCCGAACGACCGAGCGCA
GCGAGTCAGTGAGCGAGGAAGCGGAAGAGCGCCCAATACGCAAACCGCCTCTCCCCGCGCGTTGGCCGAT
TCATTAATGCAGCTGGCACGACAGGTTTCCCGACTGGAAAGCGGGCAGTGAGCGCAACGCAATTAATGTG
AGTTAGCTCACTCATTAGGCACCCCAGGCTTTACACTTTATGCTTCCGGCTCGTATGTTGTGTGGAATTG
TGAGCGGATAACAATTTCACACAGGAAACAGCTATGACCATGATTACGCCAAGCGCGCAATTAACCCTCA
CTAAAGGGAACAAAAGCTGGAGCTGCAAGC
Features (pLannotate 1.2.2; 31 found; start..end, strand, type, name):
      5..231     +  promoter       RSV promoter: Rous sarcoma virus enhancer/promoter
    232..412     +  LTR            5' LTR (truncated): truncated 5' long terminal repeat (LTR) from HIV-1
    459..584     +  misc_feature   HIV-1 Ψ: packaging signal of human immunodeficiency virus type 1
    568..931     +  CDS            HIV-1 gag (fragment): gag protein from human immunodeficiency virus 1; gag
   1077..1310    +  misc_feature   RRE: The Rev response element (RRE) of HIV-1 allows for Rev-dependent mRNA export from the nucleus to the cytoplasm.
   1687..1713    +  CDS            Rev (fragment): human immunodeficiency virus 1 (HIV-1) Rev protein; rev; enhances nuclear export of unspliced and incompletely spliced viral mRNAs
   1720..1743    +  promoter       SV40 promoter (fragment): SV40 early promoter
   1744..1815    +  promoter       SV40 promoter (fragment): SV40 enhancer and early promoter
   1839..1974    +  rep_origin     SV40 ori: SV40 origin of replication
   2020..2616    +  CDS            PuroR (fragment): puromycin N-acetyltransferase; pac from Streptomyces; confers resistance to puromycin
   2665..2782    +  misc_feature   cPPT/CTS: central polypurine tract and central termination sequence of HIV-1
   2847..2913    +  CDS            small t antigen (fragment): SV40 (simian virus 40) small t antigen
   2920..4098    +  promoter       EF-1α promoter: strong constitutive promoter for human elongation factor EF-1α
   4115..5347    +  CDS            TPRX1: TPRX1_HUMAN - Experimental evidence at protein level: Swiss-Prot protein existence level 1. From Homo sapiens (Human).
   5363..5416    +  promoter       U6 promoter (fragment): RNA polymerase III promoter for human U6 snRNA
   5458..6046    +  misc_feature   WPRE: woodchuck hepatitis virus posttranscriptional regulatory element
   6097..6116    +  misc_feature   cPPT/CTS (fragment): central polypurine tract and central termination sequence of HIV-1
   6118..6351    +  LTR            3' LTR (ΔU3): self-inactivating 3' long terminal repeat (LTR) from HIV-1
   6429..6550    +  polyA_signal   SV40 poly(A) signal: SV40 polyadenylation signal
   6590..6725    +  rep_origin     SV40 ori: SV40 origin of replication
   6746..6764    -  promoter       T7 promoter: promoter for bacteriophage T7 RNA polymerase
   6772..6927    +  CDS            lacZα (fragment): LacZα fragment of β-galactosidase; lacZ fragment
   6932..7360    +  rep_origin     f1 ori (sequence partly withheld): f1 bacteriophage origin of replication; arrow indicates direction of (+) strand synthesis
   7413..7517    +  promoter       AmpR promoter: bla
   7518..8378    +  CDS            AmpR: β-lactamase; bla; confers resistance to ampicillin, carbenicillin, and related antibiotics
   8549..9137    +  rep_origin     ori: high-copy-number ColE1/pMB1/pBR322/pUC origin of replication
   9320..9412    +  CDS            lacI (fragment): lac repressor; lacI; The lac repressor binds to the lac operator to inhibit transcription in E. coli. This inhibition can be relieved by adding lactose or isopropyl-β-D-thiogalactopyranoside (IPTG).
   9425..9446    +  protein_bind   CAP binding site: CAP binding activates transcription in the presence of cAMP. E. coli catabolite activator protein
   9461..9491    +  promoter       lac promoter: promoter for the E. coli lac operon
   9499..9515    +  protein_bind   lac operator: The lac repressor binds to the lac operator to inhibit transcription in E. coli. This inhibition can be relieved by adding lactose or isopropyl-β-D-thiogalactopyranoside (IPTG). lac repressor encoded by lacI
   9560..9578    +  promoter       T3 promoter: promoter for bacteriophage T3 RNA polymerase
