[The description below was written by a language model from this plasmid's Addgene catalogue record and pLannotate feature annotations shown in this document.]
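Description:
TFORF1275 is a lentiviral mammalian expression plasmid built on the pLX_TRC317 backbone and carrying the human transcription factor TPRX1 as its open reading frame. It belongs to a barcoded collection of transcription factor ORF constructs in which each ORF is paired with a unique 24-bp barcode, so that the factor delivered to a given cell can be identified by sequencing in pooled overexpression screens. In bacteria the plasmid is maintained by a high-copy ColE1/pUC-type origin with ampicillin resistance (AmpR). An f1 origin and leftover lac, T7 and T3 cloning-vector elements are also present in the backbone. The depositor cautions that the plasmid can recombine during propagation, as is common for vectors containing LTR repeats.

The viral cassette has a third-generation, self-inactivating layout. An RSV promoter fused to a truncated HIV-1 5' LTR drives genomic RNA production in packaging cells, followed by the Ψ packaging signal, a gag fragment and the Rev response element, and the cassette ends in a ΔU3 3' LTR with a downstream SV40 polyadenylation signal. Within the provirus, an SV40 early promoter/origin region lies upstream of the puromycin N-acetyltransferase gene, allowing selection of transduced cells. After a cPPT/CTS element, the EF-1α promoter drives constitutive TPRX1 expression. A WPRE downstream of the ORF enhances transcript stability and expression. The barcode itself is not annotated in the feature table. A short fragment matching the U6 promoter lies between the ORF and the WPRE, but the record does not state its role. The construct is used to produce lentivirus for forced TPRX1 expression, for example in directed differentiation screens.
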