Addgene plasmid #143781: TFORF1275
Purpose: Lentiviral vector for overexpressing transcription factor ORFs with unique 24-bp barcodes. Barcodes facilitate identification of transcription factors in pooled screens.
Depositing lab: Feng Zhang. Depositing organization: Broad Institute. Publication: A transcription factor atlas of directed differentiation. Joung J, Ma S, Tay T, Geiger-Schuller KR, Kirchgatterer PC, Verdine VK, Guo B, Arias-Garcia MA, Allen WE, Singh A, Kuksenko O, Abudayyeh OO, Gootenberg JS, Fu Z, Macrae RK, Buenrostro JD, Regev A, Zhang F. Cell. 2023 Jan 5;186(1):209-229.e26. doi: 10.1016/j.cell.2022.11.026. PubMed 36608654.
Backbone
  Vector backbone: pLX_TRC317
  Backbone manufacturer: Broad Institute Genetic Perturbation Platform
  Backbone size w/o insert (bp): 8264
  Vector type: Mammalian Expression, Lentiviral
  Selectable markers: Puromycin
Growth in bacteria
  Bacterial resistance: Ampicillin, 100 μg/mL
  Growth temperature: 37°C
  Growth strain: NEB Stable
  Copy number: High Copy
Gene/Insert
  Gene/Insert name: TPRX1
  Species: H. sapiens (human)
  Insert size (bp): 1337
  Entrez Gene: TPRX1 (a.k.a. TPRX)
  Promoter: EF1a
  Cloning method: Unknown
  Sequencing primers: 5′ GGGTGGAGACTGAAGTTAGGCCAG; 3′ CACATAGCGTAAAAGGAGCAACATAG
Terms and licenses: Academic/Nonprofit Terms; Industry Terms: Not Available to Industry
Depositor comments: NM_198479,ENST00000322175 . The transcription factor ORF portion of this plasmid was synthesized by Genewiz. Please test multiple small colonies in case of plasmid recombination. To make this collection available in a timely manner, a portion of this collection was not fully sequenced by Addgene. If an Addgene verified full plasmid sequence is not available, please contact us prior to placing an order to request the full sequence.
How to cite: TFORF1275 was a gift from Feng Zhang (Addgene plasmid # 143781 ; http://n2t.net/addgene:143781 ; RRID:Addgene_143781)
