>Addgene plasmid #143781 | TFORF1275 | depositor partial sequence | sequence record 283470 | Insert
ACCGCCACCATGCTCAGCCTCAGGGAGCAACAGCTGCAGGTGTGGTTCAAGAATCGCCGCGCCAAACTAG
CTCGGGAGCGGCGGCTCCAGCAGCAGCCCCAGCGCGTCCCTGGGCAGAGAGGCCGAGGAGCCCGCGCTGC
GCCCCTAGTCCCTGCAGCCTCTGCCTCCGCACCTCAGCGGGGCCCCTCGGGAATCCTTCCAGCGGCGGAA
CCCACGATCTGCAGCCTCCACCAGGCCTGGGGTGGCCCTGGGTGCAGAGCCCAGAAGGGCATCCCAGCTG
CCCTGAGTCCAGGCCCTGGCCCGATCCCTGCCCCAATCCCAGGCCCAGCCCAGATCCCAGGCCCACTCCC
TGGCTCAATTCCAGGCCCAATTCCAGGCCCAGCTCAGATCCCAAGCCCGATCCCAGCCCCAATCCCAGGC
CCAATTTCAGGCCCAGTCCAGATCCCAGGCCCATTCCGTGGCCCAATCCCAGGCCCAATTTCAGGCCCAG
CCCCGATCCCAGGCCCAATCTCAGGCCCATTCTCAGGCCCAAACCCAGGCCCGATCCCAGGCCCAAACCC
AGGCCCGATCCCAGGCCCAATCTCAGGCCCGATCCCAGGCCCAATCTCAGTCCCGATCCCAGGCCCGATC
CCAGGCCCAATCTCAGGCCCAATCTCAGGCCCAAACCCAGGCCCGATCCCAGGCCCAATCCCAGGCCCAA
TCTCAGGCCCGAACCCAGGCCCGATCCCAGGCCCAATCTCAGGCCCGAACCCAGGCCTGATCCCAGGCCC
AATCCCAGGCCCAATCTCAGGCCCAGGCCCAATTATAGGCCCGATTCCCAGCCCAGCCCAGATCCCAGGC
CCAGGCAGACTCCAAGGCCCAGGTCCCATCTTAAGTCCTGGCCGGATGCGAAGCCCTGGCTCACTTCCAG
GCCTAGCCCCGATTTTAGGCCCAGGCTCAGGCCCAGGCTCAGGCTCAGTCCCAGCTCCAATCCCAGGCCC
AGGATCACTCCCAGCCCCAGCCCCCTTATGGCCTCAGAGCCCCGATGCCTCCGACTTCTTGCCAGACACC
CAGTTATTCCCTCACTTCACAGAGCTGCTCCTACCCCTAGACCCCTTGGAGGGATCCTCAGTCTCCACCA
TGACCTCTCAGTACCAAGAAGGGGATGACTCTATGGGCAAAAAACACTCAGGGTCTCAGCCCCAAGAGGA
GGGTGGCTCTGTGAATGAAAATCACTCAGGCCCCAGGTTATTACTGGATTTATAGTAATGAACTAGTCCG
TAACTTGAAAGTATTTCGATTTCTTGGCTTTATATATCTTGTGGAAAGGACGAATGGTGGTTGTAATGTC
GATACAT
