>Addgene plasmid #143781 | TFORF1275 | depositor partial sequence | sequence record 283471 | Barcode
ATGGTGGTTGTAATGTCGATACAT
